>Addgene plasmid #217799 | Polymerase variant click editor (CE1) - pCMV-T7-PCV2-nCas9-M-MLV(WT) (DRR1012) | addgene full sequence | sequence record 432866 | Addgene NGS Result
GAAGATCCTTTGATCTTTTCTACGGGGTCTGACACTCAGTGGAACGAAAACTCACGTTAAGGGATTTTGG
TCATGAGATTATCAAAAAGGATCTTCACCTAGATCCTTTTAAATTAAAAATGAAGTTTTAAATCAATCTA
AAGTATATATGAGTAAACTTGGTCTGACAGTTACCAATGCTTAATCAGTGAGGCACCTATCTCAGCGATC
TGTCTATTTCGTTCATCCATAGTTGCCTGACTCCCCGTCGTGTAGATAACTACGATACGGGAGGGCTTAC
CATCTGGCCCCAGTGCTGCAATGATACCGCGAGACCCACGCTCACCGGCTCCAGATTTATCAGCAATAAA
CCAGCCAGCCGGAAGGGCCGAGCGCAGAAGTGGTCCTGCAACTTTATCCGCCTCCATCCAGTCTATTAAT
TGTTGCCGGGAAGCTAGAGTAAGTAGTTCGCCAGTTAATAGTTTGCGCAACGTTGTTGCCATTGCTACAG
GCATCGTGGTGTCACGCTCGTCGTTTGGTATGGCTTCATTCAGCTCCGGTTCCCAACGATCAAGGCGAGT
TACATGATCCCCCATGTTGTGCAAAAAAGCGGTTAGCTCCTTCGGTCCTCCGATCGTTGTCAGAAGTAAG
TTGGCCGCAGTGTTATCACTCATGGTTATGGCAGCACTGCATAATTCTCTTACTGTCATGCCATCCGTAA
GATGCTTTTCTGTGACTGGTGAGTACTCAACCAAGTCATTCTGAGAATAGTGTATGCGGCGACCGAGTTG
CTCTTGCCCGGCGTCAATACGGGATAATACCGCGCCACATAGCAGAACTTTAAAAGTGCTCATCATTGGA
AAACGTTCTTCGGGGCGAAAACTCTCAAGGATCTTACCGCTGTTGAGATCCAGTTCGATGTAACCCACTC
GTGCACCCAACTGATCTTCAGCATCTTTTACTTTCACCAGCGTTTCTGGGTGAGCAAAAACAGGAAGGCA
AAATGCCGCAAAAAAGGGAATAAGGGCGACACGGAAATGTTGAATACTCATACTCTTCCTTTTTCAATAT
TATTGAAGCATTTATCAGGGTTATTGTCTCATGAGCGGATACATATTTGAATGTATTTAGAAAAATAAAC
AAATAGGGGTTCCGCGCACATTTCCCCGAAAAGTGCCACCTGACGTCGACGGATCGGGAGATCGATCTCC
CGATCCCCTAGGGTCGACTCTCAGTACAATCTGCTCTGATGCCGCATAGTTAAGCCAGTATCTGCTCCCT
GCTTGTGTGTTGGAGGTCGCTGAGTAGTGCGCGAGCAAAATTTAAGCTACAACAAGGCAAGGCTTGACCG
ACAATTGCATGAAGAATCTGCTTAGGGTTAGGCGTTTTGCGCTGCTTCGCGATGTACGGGCCAGATATAC
GCGTTGACATTGATTATTGACTAGTTATTAATAGTAATCAATTACGGGGTCATTAGTTCATAGCCCATAT
ATGGAGTTCCGCGTTACATAACTTACGGTAAATGGCCCGCCTGGCTGACCGCCCAACGACCCCCGCCCAT
TGACGTCAATAATGACGTATGTTCCCATAGTAACGCCAATAGGGACTTTCCATTGACGTCAATGGGTGGA
GTATTTACGGTAAACTGCCCACTTGGCAGTACATCAAGTGTATCATATGCCAAGTACGCCCCCTATTGAC
GTCAATGACGGTAAATGGCCCGCCTGGCATTATGCCCAGTACATGACCTTATGGGACTTTCCTACTTGGC
AGTACATCTACGTATTAGTCATCGCTATTACCATGGTGATGCGGTTTTGGCAGTACATCAATGGGCGTGG
ATAGCGGTTTGACTCACGGGGATTTCCAAGTCTCCACCCCATTGACGTCAATGGGAGTTTGTTTTGGCAC
CAAAATCAACGGGACTTTCCAAAATGTCGTAACAACTCCGCCCCATTGACGCAAATGGGCGGTAGGCGTG
TACGGTGGGAGGTCTATATAAGCAGAGCTGGTTTAGTGAACCGTCAGATCCGCTAGAGATCCGCGGCCGC
TAATACGACTCACTATAGGGAGAGCCGCCACCATGAGCCCATCTAAGAAAAACGGCAGAAGCGGACCTCA
ACCTCACAAGCGGTGGGTCTTTACCCTGAACAACCCCAGCGAAGATGAGAGAAAGAAGATCCGGGACCTG
CCTATCAGCCTGTTCGACTACTTCATCGTGGGCGAGGAAGGAAATGAGGAAGGCCGGACCCCCCACCTGC
AGGGCTTCGCCAACTTCGTGAAAAAGCAGACCTTCAACAAGGTGAAGTGGTACCTGGGCGCTAGATGCCA
CATCGAGAAGGCCAAGGGCACCGACCAGCAGAACAAAGAGTACTGCAGCAAGGAAGGCAATCTGCTGATG
GAATGTGGCGCCCCTAGATCCCAGGGACAGAGAAGCGGAGGCTCTAGCGGCTCCGAGACACCCGGCACAT
CTGAGTCCGCCACCCCTGAGAGCAGCGGCGGCAGCGACAAGAAGTACAGCATCGGCCTGGACATCGGCAC
CAACTCTGTGGGCTGGGCCGTGATCACCGACGAGTACAAGGTGCCCAGCAAGAAATTCAAGGTGCTGGGC
AACACCGACCGGCACAGCATCAAGAAGAACCTGATCGGAGCCCTGCTGTTCGACAGCGGCGAAACAGCCG
AGGCCACCCGGCTGAAGAGAACCGCCAGAAGAAGATACACCAGACGGAAGAACCGGATCTGCTATCTGCA
AGAGATCTTCAGCAACGAGATGGCCAAGGTGGACGACAGCTTCTTCCACAGACTGGAAGAGTCCTTCCTG
GTGGAAGAGGATAAGAAGCACGAGCGGCACCCCATCTTCGGCAACATCGTGGACGAGGTGGCCTACCACG
AGAAGTACCCCACCATCTACCACCTGAGAAAGAAACTGGTGGACAGCACCGACAAGGCCGACCTGCGGCT
GATCTATCTGGCCCTGGCCCACATGATCAAGTTCCGGGGCCACTTCCTGATCGAGGGCGACCTGAACCCC
GACAACAGCGACGTGGACAAGCTGTTCATCCAGCTGGTGCAGACCTACAACCAGCTGTTCGAGGAAAACC
CCATCAACGCCAGCGGCGTGGACGCCAAGGCCATCCTGTCTGCCAGACTGAGCAAGAGCAGACGGCTGGA
AAATCTGATCGCCCAGCTGCCCGGCGAGAAGAAGAATGGCCTGTTCGGAAACCTGATTGCCCTGAGCCTG
GGCCTGACCCCCAACTTCAAGAGCAACTTCGACCTGGCCGAGGATGCCAAACTGCAGCTGAGCAAGGACA
CCTACGACGACGACCTGGACAACCTGCTGGCCCAGATCGGCGACCAGTACGCCGACCTGTTTCTGGCCGC
CAAGAACCTGTCCGACGCCATCCTGCTGAGCGACATCCTGAGAGTGAACACCGAGATCACCAAGGCCCCC
CTGAGCGCCTCTATGATCAAGAGATACGACGAGCACCACCAGGACCTGACCCTGCTGAAAGCTCTCGTGC
GGCAGCAGCTGCCTGAGAAGTACAAAGAGATTTTCTTCGACCAGAGCAAGAACGGCTACGCCGGCTACAT
TGACGGCGGAGCCAGCCAGGAAGAGTTCTACAAGTTCATCAAGCCCATCCTGGAAAAGATGGACGGCACC
GAGGAACTGCTCGTGAAGCTGAACAGAGAGGACCTGCTGCGGAAGCAGCGGACCTTCGACAACGGCAGCA
TCCCCCACCAGATCCACCTGGGAGAGCTGCACGCCATTCTGCGGCGGCAGGAAGATTTTTACCCATTCCT
GAAGGACAACCGGGAAAAGATCGAGAAGATCCTGACCTTCCGCATCCCCTACTACGTGGGCCCTCTGGCC
AGGGGAAACAGCAGATTCGCCTGGATGACCAGAAAGAGCGAGGAAACCATCACCCCCTGGAACTTCGAGG
AAGTGGTGGACAAGGGCGCTTCCGCCCAGAGCTTCATCGAGCGGATGACCAACTTCGATAAGAACCTGCC
CAACGAGAAGGTGCTGCCCAAGCACAGCCTGCTGTACGAGTACTTCACCGTGTATAACGAGCTGACCAAA
GTGAAATACGTGACCGAGGGAATGAGAAAGCCCGCCTTCCTGAGCGGCGAGCAGAAAAAGGCCATCGTGG
ACCTGCTGTTCAAGACCAACCGGAAAGTGACCGTGAAGCAGCTGAAAGAGGACTACTTCAAGAAAATCGA
GTGCTTCGACTCCGTGGAAATCTCCGGCGTGGAAGATCGGTTCAACGCCTCCCTGGGCACATACCACGAT
CTGCTGAAAATTATCAAGGACAAGGACTTCCTGGACAATGAGGAAAACGAGGACATTCTGGAAGATATCG
TGCTGACCCTGACACTGTTTGAGGACAGAGAGATGATCGAGGAACGGCTGAAAACCTATGCCCACCTGTT
CGACGACAAAGTGATGAAGCAGCTGAAGCGGCGGAGATACACCGGCTGGGGCAGGCTGAGCCGGAAGCTG
ATCAACGGCATCCGGGACAAGCAGTCCGGCAAGACAATCCTGGATTTCCTGAAGTCCGACGGCTTCGCCA
ACAGAAACTTCATGCAGCTGATCCACGACGACAGCCTGACCTTTAAAGAGGACATCCAGAAAGCCCAGGT
GTCCGGCCAGGGCGATAGCCTGCACGAGCACATTGCCAATCTGGCCGGCAGCCCCGCCATTAAGAAGGGC
ATCCTGCAGACAGTGAAGGTGGTGGACGAGCTCGTGAAAGTGATGGGCCGGCACAAGCCCGAGAACATCG
TGATCGAAATGGCCAGAGAGAACCAGACCACCCAGAAGGGACAGAAGAACAGCCGCGAGAGAATGAAGCG
GATCGAAGAGGGCATCAAAGAGCTGGGCAGCCAGATCCTGAAAGAACACCCCGTGGAAAACACCCAGCTG
CAGAACGAGAAGCTGTACCTGTACTACCTGCAGAATGGGCGGGATATGTACGTGGACCAGGAACTGGACA
TCAACCGGCTGTCCGACTACGATGTGGACGCTATCGTGCCTCAGAGCTTTCTGAAGGACGACTCCATCGA
CAACAAGGTGCTGACCAGAAGCGACAAGAACCGGGGCAAGAGCGACAACGTGCCCTCCGAAGAGGTCGTG
AAGAAGATGAAGAACTACTGGCGGCAGCTGCTGAACGCCAAGCTGATTACCCAGAGAAAGTTCGACAATC
TGACCAAGGCCGAGAGAGGCGGCCTGAGCGAACTGGATAAGGCCGGCTTCATCAAGAGACAGCTGGTGGA
AACCCGGCAGATCACAAAGCACGTGGCACAGATCCTGGACTCCCGGATGAACACTAAGTACGACGAGAAT
GACAAGCTGATCCGGGAAGTGAAAGTGATCACCCTGAAGTCCAAGCTGGTGTCCGATTTCCGGAAGGATT
TCCAGTTTTACAAAGTGCGCGAGATCAACAACTACCACCACGCCCACGACGCCTACCTGAACGCCGTCGT
GGGAACCGCCCTGATCAAAAAGTACCCTAAGCTGGAAAGCGAGTTCGTGTACGGCGACTACAAGGTGTAC
GACGTGCGGAAGATGATCGCCAAGAGCGAGCAGGAAATCGGCAAGGCTACCGCCAAGTACTTCTTCTACA
GCAACATCATGAACTTTTTCAAGACCGAGATTACCCTGGCCAACGGCGAGATCCGGAAGCGGCCTCTGAT
CGAGACAAACGGCGAAACCGGGGAGATCGTGTGGGATAAGGGCCGGGATTTTGCCACCGTGCGGAAAGTG
CTGAGCATGCCCCAAGTGAATATCGTGAAAAAGACCGAGGTGCAGACAGGCGGCTTCAGCAAAGAGTCTA
TCCTGCCCAAGAGGAACAGCGATAAGCTGATCGCCAGAAAGAAGGACTGGGACCCTAAGAAGTACGGCGG
CTTCGACAGCCCCACCGTGGCCTATTCTGTGCTGGTGGTGGCCAAAGTGGAAAAGGGCAAGTCCAAGAAA
CTGAAGAGTGTGAAAGAGCTGCTGGGGATCACCATCATGGAAAGAAGCAGCTTCGAGAAGAATCCCATCG
ACTTTCTGGAAGCCAAGGGCTACAAAGAAGTGAAAAAGGACCTGATCATCAAGCTGCCTAAGTACTCCCT
GTTCGAGCTGGAAAACGGCCGGAAGAGAATGCTGGCCTCTGCCGGCGAACTGCAGAAGGGAAACGAACTG
GCCCTGCCCTCCAAATATGTGAACTTCCTGTACCTGGCCAGCCACTATGAGAAGCTGAAGGGCTCCCCCG
AGGATAATGAGCAGAAACAGCTGTTTGTGGAACAGCACAAGCACTACCTGGACGAGATCATCGAGCAGAT
CAGCGAGTTCTCCAAGAGAGTGATCCTGGCCGACGCTAATCTGGACAAAGTGCTGTCCGCCTACAACAAG
CACCGGGATAAGCCCATCAGAGAGCAGGCCGAGAATATCATCCACCTGTTTACCCTGACCAATCTGGGAG
CCCCTGCCGCCTTCAAGTACTTTGACACCACCATCGACCGGAAGAGGTACACCAGCACCAAAGAGGTGCT
GGACGCCACCCTGATCCACCAGAGCATCACCGGCCTGTACGAGACACGGATCGACCTGTCTCAGCTGGGA
GGTGACTCTGGAGGATCTAGCGGAGGATCCTCTGGCAGCGAGACACCAGGAACAAGCGAGTCAGCAACAC
CAGAGAGCAGTGGCGGCAGCAGCGGCGGCAGCAGCACCCTAAATATAGAAGATGAGTATCGGCTACATGA
GACCTCAAAAGAGCCAGATGTTTCTCTAGGGTCCACATGGCTGTCTGATTTTCCTCAGGCCTGGGCGGAA
ACCGGGGGCATGGGACTGGCAGTTCGCCAAGCTCCTCTGATCATACCTCTGAAAGCAACCTCTACCCCCG
TGTCCATAAAACAATACCCCATGTCACAAGAAGCCAGACTGGGGATCAAGCCCCACATACAGAGACTGTT
GGACCAGGGAATACTGGTACCCTGCCAGTCCCCCTGGAACACGCCCCTGCTACCCGTTAAGAAACCAGGG
ACTAATGATTATAGGCCTGTCCAGGATCTGAGAGAAGTCAACAAGCGGGTGGAAGACATCCACCCCACCG
TGCCCAACCCTTACAACCTCTTGAGCGGGCTCCCACCGTCCCACCAGTGGTACACTGTGCTTGATTTAAA
GGATGCCTTTTTCTGCCTGAGACTCCACCCCACCAGTCAGCCTCTCTTCGCCTTTGAGTGGAGAGATCCA
GAGATGGGAATCTCAGGACAATTGACCTGGACCAGACTCCCACAGGGTTTCAAAAACAGTCCCACCCTGT
TTGATGAGGCACTGCACAGAGACCTAGCAGACTTCCGGATCCAGCACCCAGACTTGATCCTGCTACAGTA
CGTGGATGACTTACTGCTGGCCGCCACTTCTGAGCTAGACTGCCAACAAGGTACTCGGGCCCTGTTACAA
ACCCTAGGGAACCTCGGGTATCGGGCCTCGGCCAAGAAAGCCCAAATTTGCCAGAAACAGGTCAAGTATC
TGGGGTATCTTCTAAAAGAGGGTCAGAGATGGCTGACTGAGGCCAGAAAAGAGACTGTGATGGGGCAGCC
TACTCCGAAGACCCCTCGACAACTAAGGGAGTTCCTAGGGACGGCAGGCTTCTGTCGCCTCTGGATCCCT
GGGTTTGCAGAAATGGCAGCCCCCCTGTACCCTCTCACCAAAACGGGGACTCTGTTTAATTGGGGCCCAG
ACCAACAAAAGGCCTATCAAGAAATCAAGCAAGCTCTTCTAACTGCCCCAGCCCTGGGGTTGCCAGATTT
GACTAAGCCCTTTGAACTCTTTGTCGACGAGAAGCAGGGCTACGCCAAAGGTGTCCTAACGCAAAAACTG
GGACCTTGGCGTCGGCCGGTGGCCTACCTGTCCAAAAAGCTAGACCCAGTAGCAGCTGGGTGGCCCCCTT
GCCTACGGATGGTAGCAGCCATTGCCGTACTGACAAAGGATGCAGGCAAGCTAACCATGGGACAGCCACT
AGTCATTCTGGCCCCCCATGCAGTAGAGGCACTAGTCAAACAACCCCCCGACCGCTGGCTTTCCAACGCC
CGGATGACTCACTATCAGGCCTTGCTTTTGGACACGGACCGGGTCCAGTTCGGACCGGTGGTAGCCCTGA
ACCCGGCTACGCTGCTCCCACTGCCTGAGGAAGGGCTGCAACACAACTGCCTTGATATCCTGGCCGAAGC
CCACGGAACCCGACCCGACCTAACGGACCAGCCGCTCCCAGACGCCGACCACACCTGGTACACGGATGGA
AGCAGTCTCTTACAAGAGGGACAGCGTAAGGCGGGAGCTGCGGTGACCACCGAGACCGAGGTAATCTGGG
CTAAAGCCCTGCCAGCCGGGACATCCGCTCAGCGGGCTGAACTGATAGCACTCACCCAGGCCCTAAAGAT
GGCAGAAGGTAAGAAGCTAAATGTTTATACTGATAGCCGTTATGCTTTTGCTACTGCCCATATCCATGGA
GAAATATACAGAAGGCGTGGGTTGCTCACATCAGAAGGCAAAGAGATCAAAAATAAAGACGAGATCTTGG
CCCTACTAAAAGCCCTCTTTCTGCCCAAAAGACTTAGCATAATCCATTGTCCAGGACATCAAAAGGGACA
CAGCGCCGAGGCTAGAGGCAACCGGATGGCTGACCAAGCGGCCCGAAAGGCAGCCATCACAGAGACTCCA
GACACCTCTACCCTCCTCATAGAAAATTCATCACCCTCTGGCGGCTCAAAAAGAACCGCCGACGGCAGCG
AATTCGAGCCCAAGAAGAAGAGGAAAGTCTAACCGGTCATCATCACCATCACCATTGAGTTTAAACCCGC
TGATCAGCCTCGACTGTGCCTTCTAGTTGCCAGCCATCTGTTGTTTGCCCCTCCCCCGTGCCTTCCTTGA
CCCTGGAAGGTGCCACTCCCACTGTCCTTTCCTAATAAAATGAGAAAATTGCATCGCATTGTCTGAGTAG
GTGTCATTCTATTCTGGGGGGTGGGGTGGGGCAGGACAGCAAGGGGGAGGATTGGGAAGACAATAGCAGG
CATGCTGGGGATGCGGTGGGCTCTATGGCTTCTGAGGCGGAAAGAACCAGCTGGGGCTCGATACCGTCGA
CCTCTAGCTAGAGCTTGGCGTAATCATGGTCATAGCTGTTTCCTGTGTGAAATTGTTATCCGCTCACAAT
TCCACACAACATACGAGCCGGAAGCATAAAGTGTAAAGCCTAGGGTGCCTAATGAGTGAGCTAACTCACA
TTAATTGCGTTGCGCTCACTGCCCGCTTTCCAGTCGGGAAACCTGTCGTGCCAGCTGCATTAATGAATCG
GCCAACGCGCGGGGAGAGGCGGTTTGCGTATTGGGCGCTCTTCCGCTTCCTCGCTCACTGACTCGCTGCG
CTCGGTCGTTCGGCTGCGGCGAGCGGTATCAGCTCACTCAAAGGCGGTAATACGGTTATCCACAGAATCA
GGGGATAACGCAGGAAAGAACATGTGAGCAAAAGGCCAGCAAAAGGCCAGGAACCGTAAAAAGGCCGCGT
TGCTGGCGTTTTTCCATAGGCTCCGCCCCCCTGACGAGCATCACAAAAATCGACGCTCAAGTCAGAGGTG
GCGAAACCCGACAGGACTATAAAGATACCAGGCGTTTCCCCCTGGAAGCTCCCTCGTGCGCTCTCCTGTT
CCGACCCTGCCGCTTACCGGATACCTGTCCGCCTTTCTCCCTTCGGGAAGCGTGGCGCTTTCTCATAGCT
CACGCTGTAGGTATCTCAGTTCGGTGTAGGTCGTTCGCTCCAAGCTGGGCTGTGTGCACGAACCCCCCGT
TCAGCCCGACCGCTGCGCCTTATCCGGTAACTATCGTCTTGAGTCCAACCCGGTAAGACACGACTTATCG
CCACTGGCAGCAGCCACTGGTAACAGGATTAGCAGAGCGAGGTATGTAGGCGGTGCTACAGAGTTCTTGA
AGTGGTGGCCTAACTACGGCTACACTAGAAGAACAGTATTTGGTATCTGCGCTCTGCTGAAGCCAGTTAC
CTTCGGAAAAAGAGTTGGTAGCTCTTGATCCGGCAAACAAACCACCGCTGGTAGCGGTGGTTTTTTTGTT
TGCAAGCAGCAGATTACGCGCAGAAAAAAAGGATCTCAA
Features (pLannotate 1.2.2; 18 found; start..end, strand, type, name):
    171..1031    -  CDS            AmpR: β-lactamase; bla; confers resistance to ampicillin, carbenicillin, and related antibiotics
   1032..1136    -  promoter       AmpR promoter: bla
   1207..1251    -  misc_feature   bom (fragment): basis of mobility region from pBR322
   1406..1785    +  enhancer       CMV enhancer: human cytomegalovirus immediate early enhancer
   1786..1989    +  promoter       CMV promoter: human cytomegalovirus (CMV) immediate early promoter
   2031..2049    +  promoter       T7 promoter: promoter for bacteriophage T7 RNA polymerase
   2069..2440    +  CDS            Rep (fragment): REP_PCV2 - Experimental evidence at protein level: Swiss-Prot protein existence level 1. Essential for the replication of viral ssDNA. The closed circular ssDNA genome is first converted to a superhelical dsDNA. Rep and/or Rep' binds a specific hairpin at the genome origin of replication. Introduces an endonucleolytic nick within the conserved sequence 5'-AGTATTAC-3' in the intergenic region of the genome, thereby initiating the rolling circle replication (RCR). Following cleavage, binds covalently to the 5'-phosphate of DNA as a tyrosyl ester. The cleavage gives rise to a free 3'-OH that serv
   2486..4087    +  CDS            Cas9(N): N-terminal portion of Streptococcus pyogenes Cas9 (Zetsche et al., 2015)
   4088..6582    +  CDS            Cas9(C) (fragment): C-terminal portion of Streptococcus pyogenes Cas9 (Zetsche et al., 2015)
   6686..8717    +  CDS            gag-pol (fragment): Moloney murine leukemia virus Gag-Pol polyprotein; gag-pol; contains a read-through stop codon
   8834..9058    +  polyA_signal   bGH poly(A) signal: bovine growth hormone polyadenylation signal
   9062..9083    +  promoter       SV40 promoter (fragment): SV40 enhancer and early promoter
   9088..9104    +  misc_feature   MCS (fragment): pBluescript multiple cloning site
   9153..9169    -  protein_bind   lac operator: The lac repressor binds to the lac operator to inhibit transcription in E. coli. This inhibition can be relieved by adding lactose or isopropyl-β-D-thiogalactopyranoside (IPTG). lac repressor encoded by lacI
   9177..9207    -  promoter       lac promoter: promoter for the E. coli lac operon
   9222..9243    -  protein_bind   CAP binding site: CAP binding activates transcription in the presence of cAMP. E. coli catabolite activator protein
   9256..9348    -  CDS            lacI (fragment): lac repressor; lacI; The lac repressor binds to the lac operator to inhibit transcription in E. coli. This inhibition can be relieved by adding lactose or isopropyl-β-D-thiogalactopyranoside (IPTG).
   9531..10119   -  rep_origin     ori: high-copy-number ColE1/pMB1/pBR322/pUC origin of replication
