[The description below was written by a language model from this plasmid's Addgene catalogue record and pLannotate feature annotations shown in this document.]
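Description:
Polymerase variant click editor (CE1) - pCMV-T7-PCV2-nCas9-M-MLV(WT) (DRR1012) is a roughly 10.1 kb mammalian expression and in vitro transcription plasmid built by Gibson cloning into the pCMV-T7-SpCas9-P2A-EGFP backbone. It is propagated in E. coli as a high-copy plasmid through a ColE1/pUC-type origin and selected with ampicillin via the β-lactamase (AmpR) gene. Short remnants of lac regulatory elements, an SV40 promoter fragment and a multiple cloning site are annotated in the backbone and appear to be vector carry-over rather than functional parts. No EGFP or P2A feature is annotated, so the backbone's reporter does not appear to have been retained.

The payload is a single synthetic fusion open reading frame, PCV2-XTEN-nSpCas9-BPNLS-M-MLV-BPNLS, placed downstream of the CMV enhancer/promoter for expression in mammalian cells and a T7 promoter for producing mRNA in vitro, and terminated by the bovine growth hormone polyadenylation signal. At the N terminus is a fragment of the porcine circovirus 2 Rep protein, an HUH endonuclease that nicks a specific single-stranded DNA sequence and becomes covalently attached to it, allowing a DNA template oligonucleotide to be tethered to the editor. This is joined by an XTEN linker to the H840A nickase form of Streptococcus pyogenes Cas9, which provides guide RNA-programmed targeting and nicking of one genomic strand. Bipartite nuclear localisation signals flank the C-terminal wild-type Moloney murine leukemia virus reverse transcriptase, annotated as a gag-pol fragment. In this variant of the CE1 click editor, the reverse transcriptase occupies the polymerase position, making the construct useful for comparing polymerase domains in click editing, a genome writing approach that combines DNA polymerases with HUH endonucleases.
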