Addgene plasmid #217799: Polymerase variant click editor (CE1) - pCMV-T7-PCV2-nCas9-M-MLV(WT) (DRR1012)
Purpose: Variant CE1 construct with wild-type M-MLV revese transcriptase (RT), expressed from CMV or T7 promoters
Depositing lab: Benjamin Kleinstiver. Depositing organization: Massachusetts General Hospital. Publication: Click editing enables programmable genome writing using DNA polymerases and HUH endonucleases. Ferreira da Silva J, Tou CJ, King EM, Eller ML, Rufino-Ramos D, Ma L, Cromwell CR, Metovic J, Benning FMC, Chao LH, Eichler FS, Kleinstiver BP. Nat Biotechnol. 2024 Jul 22. doi: 10.1038/s41587-024-02324-x. PubMed 39039307.
Backbone
  Vector backbone: pCMV-T7-SpCas9-P2A-EGFP (RTW3027)
  Backbone manufacturer: Addgene #139987
  Vector type: Mammalian Expression, CRISPR ; in vitro transcription; T7 promoter
Growth in bacteria
  Bacterial resistance: Ampicillin, 100 μg/mL
  Growth temperature: 37°C
  Growth strain: DH5alpha
  Copy number: High Copy
Gene/Insert
  Gene/Insert name: PCV2-XTEN-nSpCas9-BPNLS-M-MLV-BPNLS (alt name: DRR1012)
  Species: Synthetic
  Mutation: nSpCas9(H840A)
  Promoter: CMV and T7
  Tag / fusion protein: BPNLS (C terminal on backbone)
  Cloning method: Gibson Cloning
  Sequencing primers: 5′ oBK6928-CCAAGTCTCCACCCCATTGACG; 3′ oBK219-GGGAGTGGCACCTTCCAGGGTC
Terms and licenses: Academic/Nonprofit Terms; Industry Terms: Not Available to Industry
Depositor comments: Please visit https://doi.org/10.1101/2023.09.12.557440 for bioRxiv preprint.
How to cite: Polymerase variant click editor (CE1) - pCMV-T7-PCV2-nCas9-M-MLV(WT) (DRR1012) was a gift from Benjamin Kleinstiver (Addgene plasmid # 217799 ; http://n2t.net/addgene:217799 ; RRID:Addgene_217799)
